Addgene plasmid #238610: NR1D1-HiBiT Fusion Vector
Purpose: Express NR1D1-HiBiT Fusion Protein in Mammalian Cells under a CMV promoter
Depositing lab: Promega Corporation.
Backbone
  Vector backbone: pBiT3.1-C [CMV/HiBiT/Blast] Vector
  Vector type: Mammalian Expression
  Selectable markers: Blasticidin
Growth in bacteria
  Bacterial resistance: Kanamycin, 50 μg/mL
  Growth temperature: 37°C
  Growth strain: DH5alpha
  Copy number: High Copy
Gene/Insert
  Gene/Insert name: NR1D1
  Species: H. sapiens (human)
  Mutation: None
  Entrez Gene: NR1D1 (a.k.a. EAR1, REVERBA, REVERBalpha, THRA1, THRAL, ear-1, hRev)
  Promoter: CMV
  Tag / fusion protein: HiBiT (C terminal on backbone)
  Cloning method: Other
Terms and licenses: Academic/Nonprofit Terms; Industry Terms
How to cite: NR1D1-HiBiT Fusion Vector was a gift from Promega Corporation (Addgene plasmid # 238610 ; http://n2t.net/addgene:238610 ; RRID:Addgene_238610)
