[The description below was written by a language model from this plasmid's Addgene catalogue record and pLannotate feature annotations shown in this document.]
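Description:
NR1D1-HiBiT Fusion Vector is a mammalian expression plasmid of about 6.1 kb, built on the pBiT3.1-C [CMV/HiBiT/Blast] backbone. It produces human NR1D1 (REV-ERBα) carrying a C-terminal HiBiT tag. NR1D1 is a heme-dependent transcriptional repressor that forms part of the negative limb of the circadian clock and also regulates metabolic genes; the record lists no mutations in the insert. Transcription is driven by the CMV immediate-early enhancer and promoter, followed by a chimeric β-globin/immunoglobulin intron that generally improves mRNA processing and expression, and ends at an SV40 polyadenylation signal. A T7 promoter just upstream of the coding sequence would also allow in vitro transcription. HiBiT is a short peptide that complements the LgBiT polypeptide to reconstitute a luminescent NanoLuc-type enzyme, so the tagged protein can be quantified by luminescence. The tag itself is not annotated in the feature table, but it presumably lies in the short stretch downstream of the NR1D1 reading frame.

In bacteria the plasmid is maintained at high copy from a ColE1/pUC-type origin, with a cer site that helps keep it monomeric, and it is selected with kanamycin. The feature table and the catalogue entry differ on the mammalian marker. The catalogue and the backbone name indicate blasticidin, but the annotated cassette is an SV40 early promoter and bacterial EM7 promoter driving neo (nptII) with a synthetic poly(A) signal. That arrangement explains the kanamycin resistance and would normally confer G418 resistance in mammalian cells; no blasticidin resistance gene is annotated. Several small annotated fragments (SET1, large T antigen, M13 ori, bom, tnpA) are probably incidental matches rather than functional parts. The stated purpose is simply CMV-driven expression of the NR1D1-HiBiT fusion in mammalian cells.
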