Features (pLannotate 1.2.2; 19 found; start..end, strand, type, name):
    140..517     +  enhancer       CMV enhancer: human cytomegalovirus immediate early enhancer
    519..718     +  promoter       CMV promoter: human cytomegalovirus (CMV) immediate early promoter
    857..989     +  intron         chimeric intron: chimera between introns from human β-globin and immunoglobulin heavy chain genes
   1033..1051    +  promoter       T7 promoter: promoter for bacteriophage T7 RNA polymerase
   1065..2906    +  CDS            NR1D1: NR1D1_HUMAN - Also known as EAR1, HREV, THRAL. Experimental evidence at protein level: Swiss-Prot protein existence level 1. Transcriptional repressor which coordinates circadian rhythm and metabolic pathways in a heme-dependent manner. Integral component of the complex transcription machinery that governs circadian rhythmicity and forms a critical negative limb of the circadian clock by directly repressing the expression of core clock components ARTNL/BMAL1, CLOCK and CRY1. Also regulates genes involved in metabolic functions, including lipid and bile acid metabolism, adipogenesis, gluconeoge
   2984..3013    +  misc_feature   MCS (fragment): pUC18/19 multiple cloning site
   3020..3069    +  CDS            SET1 (fragment): solubility-enhancement tag derived from T7 phage gene 10B
   3077..3096    +  terminator     T7 terminator (fragment): transcription terminator for bacteriophage T7 RNA polymerase
   3118..3239    -  polyA_signal   SV40 poly(A) signal: SV40 polyadenylation signal
   3262..3330    -  CDS            large T antigen (fragment): large T antigen from SV40 (simian virus 40)
   3335..3367    +  rep_origin     M13 ori (fragment): M13 bacteriophage origin of replication; arrow indicates direction of (+) strand synthesis
   3368..3419    -  misc_feature   bom (fragment): basis of mobility region from pBR322
   3484..3841    +  promoter       SV40 promoter: SV40 enhancer and early promoter
   3856..3903    +  promoter       EM7 promoter: synthetic bacterial promoter&nbsp
   3935..4726    +  CDS            neo: KKA2_KLEPN - Also known as kan, nptII. Experimental evidence at protein level: Swiss-Prot protein existence level 1. Resistance to kanamycin, neomycin, paromomycin, ribostamycin, butirosin and gentamicin B. From Klebsiella pneumoniae.
   4793..4841    +  polyA_signal   poly(A) signal: synthetic polyadenylation signal
   4862..4951    -  CDS            tnpA (fragment): TN5P_ECOLX - Also known as tnp. Experimental evidence at protein level: Swiss-Prot protein existence level 1. Mediates transposition of transposon Tn5 by a 'cut and paste' mechanism. First, the monomeric transposase binds the 19 bp inverted DNA repeats flanking the transposon. Then, dimerization of the DNA- bound transposase creates a synaptic DNA complex. After nicking of the first DNA strand, excision of the transposon proceeds through a series of intermediates. The transposase then mediates the insertion of the transposon at a new site by strand transfer. The activity of the wild- type tran
   5080..5668    -  rep_origin     ori: high-copy-number ColE1/pMB1/pBR322/pUC origin of replication
   5784..6067    +  misc_feature   cer region: ColE1-derived recombination site that helps to maintain plasmids as monomers
>Addgene plasmid #238610 | NR1D1-HiBiT Fusion Vector | addgene full sequence | sequence record 478480 | Addgene NGS Result
TCAATATTGGCCATTAGCCATATTATTCATTGGTTATATAGCATAAATCAATATTGGCTATTGGCCATTG
CATACGTTGTATCTATATCATAATATGTACATTTATATTGGCTCATGTCCAATATGACCGCCATGTTGGC
ATTGATTATTGACTAGTTATTAATAGTAATCAATTACGGGGTCATTAGTTCATAGCCCATATATGGAGTT
CCGCGTTACATAACTTACGGTAAATGGCCCGCCTGGCTGACCGCCCAACGACCCCCGCCCATTGACGTCA
ATAATGACGTATGTTCCCATAGTAACGCCAATAGGGACTTTCCATTGACGTCAATGGGTGGAGTATTTAC
GGTAAACTGCCCACTTGGCAGTACATCAAGTGTATCATATGCCAAGTCCGCCCCCTATTGACGTCAATGA
CGGTAAATGGCCCGCCTGGCATTATGCCCAGTACATGACCTTACGGGACTTTCCTACTTGGCAGTACATC
TACGTATTAGTCATCGCTATTACCATGGTGATGCGGTTTTGGCAGTACACCAATGGGCGTGGATAGCGGT
TTGACTCACGGGGATTTCCAAGTCTCCACCCCATTGACGTCAATGGGAGTTTGTTTTGGCACCAAAATCA
ACGGGACTTTCCAAAATGTCGTAATAACCCCGCCCCGTTGACGCAAATGGGCGGTAGGCGTGTACGGTGG
GAGGTCTATATAAGCAGAGCTGGTTTAGTGAACCGTCAGATCACTAGAAGCTTTATTGCGGTAGTTTATC
ACAGTTAAATTGCTAACGCAGTCAGTGCTTCTGACACAACAGTCTCGAACTTAAGCTGCAGAAGTTGGTC
GTGAGGCACTGGGCAGGTAAGTATCAAGGTTACAAGACAGGTTTAAGGAGACCAATAGAAACTGGGCTTG
TCGAGACAGAGAAGACTCTTGCGTTTCTGATAGGCACCTATTGGTCTTACTGACATCCACTTTGCCTTTC
TCTCCACAGGTGTCCACTCCCAGTTCAATTACAGCTCTTAAGGCTAGAGTATTAATACGACTCACTATAG
GGCTAGCGATCGCCATGACGACCCTGGACTCCAACAACAACACAGGTGGCGTCATCACCTACATTGGCTC
CAGTGGCTCCTCCCCAAGCCGCACCAGCCCTGAATCCCTCTATAGTGACAACTCCAATGGCAGCTTCCAG
TCCCTGACCCAAGGCTGTCCCACCTACTTCCCACCATCCCCCACTGGCTCCCTCACCCAAGACCCGGCTC
GCTCCTTTGGGAGCATTCCACCCAGCCTGAGTGATGACGGCTCCCCTTCTTCCTCATCTTCCTCGTCGTC
ATCCTCCTCCTCCTTCTATAATGGGAGCCCCCCTGGGAGTCTACAAGTGGCCATGGAGGACAGCAGCCGA
GTGTCCCCCAGCAAGAGCACCAGCAACATCACCAAGCTGAATGGCATGGTGTTACTGTGTAAAGTGTGTG
GGGACGTTGCCTCGGGCTTCCACTACGGTGTGCACGCCTGCGAGGGCTGCAAGGGCTTTTTCCGTCGGAG
CATCCAGCAGAACATCCAGTACAAAAGGTGTCTGAAGAATGAGAATTGCTCCATCGTCCGCATCAATCGC
AACCGCTGCCAGCAATGTCGCTTCAAGAAGTGTCTCTCTGTGGGCATGTCTCGAGACGCTGTGCGTTTTG
GGCGCATCCCCAAACGAGAGAAGCAGCGGATGCTTGCTGAGATGCAGAGTGCCATGAACCTGGCCAACAA
CCAGTTGAGCAGCCAGTGCCCGCTGGAGACTTCACCCACCCAGCACCCCACCCCAGGCCCCATGGGCCCC
TCGCCACCCCCTGCTCCGGTCCCCTCACCCCTGGTGGGCTTCTCCCAGTTTCCACAACAGCTGACGCCTC
CCAGATCCCCAAGCCCTGAGCCCACAGTGGAGGATGTGATATCCCAGGTGGCCCGGGCCCATCGAGAGAT
CTTCACCTACGCCCATGACAAGCTGGGCAGCTCACCTGGCAACTTCAATGCCAACCATGCATCAGGTAGC
CCTCCAGCCACCACCCCACATCGCTGGGAAAATCAGGGCTGCCCACCTGCCCCCAATGACAACAACACCT
TGGCTGCCCAGCGTCATAACGAGGCCCTAAATGGTCTGCGCCAGGCTCCCTCCTCCTACCCTCCCACCTG
GCCTCCTGGCCCTGCACACCACAGCTGCCACCAGTCCAACAGCAACGGGCACCGTCTATGCCCCACCCAC
GTGTATGCAGCCCCAGAAGGCAAGGCACCTGCCAACAGTCCCCGGCAGGGCAACTCAAAGAATGTTCTGC
TGGCATGTCCTATGAACATGTACCCGCATGGACGCAGTGGGCGAACGGTGCAGGAGATCTGGGAGGATTT
CTCCATGAGCTTCACGCCCGCTGTGCGGGAGGTGGTAGAGTTTGCCAAACACATCCCGGGCTTCCGTGAC
CTTTCTCAGCATGACCAAGTCACCCTGCTTAAGGCTGGCACCTTTGAGGTGCTGATGGTGCGCTTTGCTT
CGTTGTTCAACGTGAAGGACCAGACAGTGATGTTCCTAAGCCGCACCACCTACAGCCTGCAGGAGCTTGG
TGCCATGGGCATGGGAGACCTGCTCAGTGCCATGTTCGACTTCAGCGAGAAGCTCAACTCCCTGGCGCTT
ACCGAGGAGGAGCTGGGCCTCTTCACCGCGGTGGTGCTTGTCTCTGCAGACCGCTCGGGCATGGAGAATT
CCGCTTCGGTGGAGCAGCTCCAGGAGACGCTGCTGCGGGCTCTTCGGGCTCTGGTGCTGAAGAACCGGCC
CTTGGAGACTTCCCGCTTCACCAAGCTGCTGCTCAAGCTGCCGGACCTGCGGACCCTGAACAACATGCAT
TCCGAGAAGCTGCTGTCCTTCCGGGTGGACGCCCAGGTTTCTCAAGGCAGTTCAGGTGGCTCGAGCGGTG
TGAGCGGCTGGCGGCTGTTCAAGAAGATTAGCTAAGGCCGCGACTCTAGAGTCGACCTGCAGGCATGCAA
GCTGATCCGGCTGCTAACAAAGCCCGAAAGGAAGCTGAGTTGGCTGCTGCCACCGCTGAGCAATAACTAG
CATAACCCCTTGGGGCGGCCGCTTCGAGCAGACATGATAAGATACATTGATGAGTTTGGACAAACCACAA
CTAGAATGCAGTGAAAAAAATGCTTTATTTGTGAAATTTGTGATGCTATTGCTTTATTTGTAACCATTAT
AAGCTGCAATAAACAAGTTAACAACAACAATTGCATTCATTTTATGTTTCAGGTTCAGGGGGAGATGTGG
GAGGTTTTTTTAAGCAAGTAAAACCTCTACAAATGTGGTAAAATCGAATTTTAACAAAATATTAACGCTT
ACAATTTCCTGATGCGGTATTTTCTCCTTACGCATCTGTGCGGTATTTCACACCGCATACGCGGATCTGC
GCAGCACCATGGCCTGAAATAACCTCTGAAAGAGGAACTTGGTTAGGTACCTTCTGAGGCGGAAAGAACC
AGCTGTGGAATGTGTGTCAGTTAGGGTGTGGAAAGTCCCCAGGCTCCCCAGCAGGCAGAAGTATGCAAAG
CATGCATCTCAATTAGTCAGCAACCAGGTGTGGAAAGTCCCCAGGCTCCCCAGCAGGCAGAAGTATGCAA
AGCATGCATCTCAATTAGTCAGCAACCATAGTCCCGCCCCTAACTCCGCCCATCCCGCCCCTAACTCCGC
CCAGTTCCGCCCATTCTCCGCCCCATGGCTGACTAATTTTTTTTATTTATGCAGAGGCCGAGGCCGCCTC
GGCCTCTGAGCTATTCCAGAAGTAGTGAGGAGGCTTTTTTGGAGGCCTAGGCTTTTGCAAAAAGCTTAAT
TAACTGTTGACAATTAATCATCGGCATAGTATATCGGCATAGTATAATACGACAAGGTGAGGAACTAAAC
CCAGGAGGCAGATCATGATTGAACAAGATGGATTGCACGCAGGTTCTCCGGCCGCTTGGGTGGAGAGGCT
ATTCGGCTATGACTGGGCACAACAGACAATCGGCTGCTCTGATGCCGCCGTGTTCCGGCTGTCAGCGCAG
GGGCGCCCGGTTCTTTTTGTCAAGACCGACCTGTCCGGTGCCCTGAATGAACTGCAGGACGAGGCAGCGC
GGCTATCGTGGCTGGCCACGACGGGCGTTCCTTGCGCAGCTGTGCTCGACGTTGTCACTGAAGCGGGAAG
GGACTGGCTGCTATTGGGCGAAGTGCCGGGGCAGGATCTCCTGTCATCTCACCTTGCTCCTGCCGAGAAA
GTATCCATCATGGCTGATGCAATGCGGCGGCTGCATACGCTTGATCCGGCTACCTGCCCATTCGACCACC
AAGCGAAACATCGCATCGAGCGAGCACGTACTCGGATGGAAGCCGGTCTTGTCGATCAGGATGATCTGGA
CGAAGAGCATCAGGGGCTCGCGCCAGCCGAACTGTTCGCCAGGCTCAAGGCGCGCATGCCCGACGGCGAG
GATCTCGTCGTGACCCATGGCGATGCCTGCTTGCCGAATATCATGGTGGAAAATGGCCGCTTTTCTGGAT
TCATCGACTGTGGCCGGCTGGGTGTGGCGGACCGCTATCAGGACATAGCGTTGGCTACCCGTGATATTGC
TGAAGAGCTTGGCGGCGAATGGGCTGACCGCTTCCTCGTGCTTTACGGTATCGCCGCTCCCGATTCGCAG
CGCATCGCCTTCTATCGCCTTCTTGACGAGTTCTTCTGAGCGGGACTCTGGGGTTCGAAATGACCGACCA
AGCGACGCCCAACCTGCCATCACGATGGCCGCAATAAAATATCTTTATTTTCATTACATCTGTGTGTTGG
TTTTTTGTGTGAATCGATAGCGATAAGGATCCTCTTTGCGCTTGCGTTTTCCCTTGTCCAGATAGCCCAG
TAGCTGACATTCATCCGGGGTCAGCACCGTTTCTGCGGACTGGCTTTCTACCCGGTATCAGCTCACTCAA
AGGCGGTAATACGGTTATCCACAGAATCAGGGGATAACGCAGGAAAGAACATGTGAGCAAAAGGCCAGCA
AAAGGCCAGGAACCGTAAAAAGGCCGCGTTGCTGGCGTTTTTCCATAGGCTCCGCCCCCCTGACGAGCAT
CACAAAAATCGACGCTCAAGTCAGAGGTGGCGAAACCCGACAGGACTATAAAGATACCAGGCGTTTCCCC
CTGGAAGCTCCCTCGTGCGCTCTCCTGTTCCGACCCTGCCGCTTACCGGATACCTGTCCGCCTTTCTCCC
TTCGGGAAGCGTGGCGCTTTCTCATAGCTCACGCTGTAGGTATCTCAGTTCGGTGTAGGTCGTTCGCTCC
AAGCTGGGCTGTGTGCACGAACCCCCCGTTCAGCCCGACCGCTGCGCCTTATCCGGTAACTATCGTCTTG
AGTCCAACCCGGTAAGACACGACTTATCGCCACTGGCAGCAGCCACTGGTAACAGGATTAGCAGAGCGAG
GTATGTAGGCGGTGCTACAGAGTTCTTGAAGTGGTGGCCTAACTACGGCTACACTAGAAGGACAGTATTT
GGTATCTGCGCTCTGCTGAAGCCAGTTACCTTCGGAAAAAGAGTTGGTAGCTCTTGATCCGGCAAACAAA
CCACCGCTGGTAGCGGTGGTTTTTTTGTTTGCAAGCAGCAGATTACGCGCAGAAAAAAAGGATTTCAAGA
AGATCCTTTGATCTTTTCTACGGGGTCTGACGCTCAGTGGAACGAAAACTCACGTTAAGGGATTTTGGTC
ATGAGATTATCAAAAAGGATCTTCACCTAGATCCTTTTATAGTCCGGAAATACAGGAACGCACGCTGGAT
GGCCCTTCGCTGGGATGGTGAAACCATGAAAAATGGCAGCTTCAGTGGATTAAGTGGGGGTAATGTGGCC
TGTACCCTCTGGTTGCATAGGTATTCATACGGTTAAAATTTATCAGGCGCGATTGCGGCAGTTTTTCGGG
TGGTTTGTTGCCATTTTTACCTGTCTGCTGCCGTGATCGCGCTGAACGCGTTTTAGCGGTGCGTACAATT
AAGGGATTATGGTAAATCCACTTACTGTCTGCCCTCGTAGCCATCGAGATAAACCGCAGTACTCCGGCCA
CGATGCGTCCGGCGTAGAGGATCGAGATCT
